Addgene plasmid #235907: pME_Cp_0_5_001_psbA_3'UTR_Cr
Purpose: psbA 3'UTR Chlamydomonas reinhardtii
Depositing lab: Tobias Erb. Depositing organization: Max Planck Institute for Terrestrial Microbiology. Publication: A modular high-throughput approach for advancing synthetic biology in the chloroplast of Chlamydomonas. Inckemann RM, Chotel T, Burgis M, Brinkmann CK, Andreas L, Baumann J, Sharma P, Klose M, Barrett J, Ries F, Paczia N, Glatter T, Mackinder LCM, Willmund F, Erb TJ. Nat Plants. 2025 Nov;11(11):2332-2349. doi: 10.1038/s41477-025-02126-2. Epub 2025 Nov 3. PubMed 41184475.
Backbone
  Vector backbone: pME_Cp_UAV_GFP
  Backbone size w/o insert (bp): 2101
  Vector type: Synthetic Biology
Growth in bacteria
  Bacterial resistance: Chloramphenicol, 25 μg/mL
  Growth temperature: 37°C
  Growth strain: DH5alpha
  Copy number: High Copy
Gene/Insert
  Gene/Insert name: psbA 3'UTR
  Species: Chlamydomonas reinhardtii
  Insert size (bp): 130
  Cloning method: Restriction Enzyme; 5′ cloning site BsaI (destroyed during cloning); 3′ cloning site BsaI (destroyed during cloning)
  Sequencing primers: 5′ CGTATCACGAGGCAGAATTTC; 3′ CCTGCATAACGCGAAGTAATC
Terms and licenses: Academic/Nonprofit Terms; Industry Terms: Not Available to Industry
Depositor comments: Please visit https://doi.org/10.1101/2024.05.08.593163 for bioRxiv preprint.
How to cite: pME_Cp_0_5_001_psbA_3'UTR_Cr was a gift from Tobias Erb (Addgene plasmid # 235907 ; http://n2t.net/addgene:235907 ; RRID:Addgene_235907)
