[The description below was written by a language model from this plasmid's Addgene catalogue record and pLannotate feature annotations shown in this document.]
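Description:
pME_Cp_0_5_001_psbA_3'UTR_Cr is a small (about 2.2 kb) synthetic biology part plasmid that stores the 3' untranslated region of the Chlamydomonas reinhardtii chloroplast gene psbA as a reusable cloning module. It was built in the pME_Cp_UAV_GFP backbone, a roughly 2.1 kb acceptor vector. The 130 bp insert was introduced using BsaI sites that were destroyed in the process, which is typical of Type IIS (Golden Gate/modular cloning style) assembly. The backbone name suggests a GFP dropout cassette that the part replaced, although the record does not say so explicitly, and no GFP feature is annotated in the final sequence.

The plasmid is maintained in E. coli at high copy through a ColE1/pUC-type origin. A short fragment matching the RSF1030 origin is also annotated next to it. Selection is by chloramphenicol, conferred by the cat gene with its native promoter and followed by the lambda t0 terminator. The part sits between BioBrick prefix and suffix sequences, and this region is insulated by bacterial transcription terminators on both sides, including a his operon terminator. The psbA 3'UTR itself is not annotated in the feature table, but the gap between prefix and suffix is consistent with its position and size.

The plasmid carries no promoter, coding sequence or chloroplast selection marker, so it is not an expression vector on its own. It serves as a basic part in a modular toolkit for chloroplast engineering in Chlamydomonas. In such a toolkit, a 3'UTR part would be combined with promoter, 5'UTR and coding sequence modules to build transgene expression units, with the 3'UTR generally contributing to transcript end processing and stability.
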