Features (pLannotate 1.2.2; 9 found; start..end, strand, type, name):
    754..848     -  terminator     lambda t0 terminator: transcription terminator from phage lambda
    872..1528    -  CDS            cat: CAT_ECOLX - Experimental evidence at protein level: Swiss-Prot protein existence level 1. This enzyme is an effector of chloramphenicol resistance in bacteria. From Escherichia coli. This protein is used as a marker in many commonly used cloning vectors, such as pACYC184.
   1529..1626    -  promoter       cat promoter: promoter of the E. coli cat gene encoding chloramphenicol acetyltransferase
   1712..1755    -  terminator     bacterial terminator: putative bacterial transcription terminator
   1758..1779    +  misc_feature   BioBrick prefix: BioBrick prefix for parts that do not start with "ATG"
   1942..1961    +  misc_feature   BioBrick suffix: universal suffix for all parts
   1962..2019    +  terminator     his operon terminator: This putative transcriptin terminator from the E. coli his operon has a 2-bp deletion introduced during synthesis. Its efficiency has not been determined.
   2038..2166    -  rep_origin     RSF ori (fragment): Plasmids containing the RSF 1030 origin of replication can be propagated in E. coli cells that contain additional plasmids with compatible origins.
   2214..571     -  rep_origin     ori (across the origin): high-copy-number ColE1/pMB1/pBR322/pUC origin of replication
>Addgene plasmid #235907 | pME_Cp_0_5_001_psbA_3'UTR_Cr | addgene full sequence | sequence record 471488 | Addgene NGS Result
CCCTGACGAGCATCACAAAAATCGACGCTCAAGTCAGAGGTGGCGAAACCCGACAGGACTATAAAGATAC
CAGGCGTTTCCCCCTGGAAGCTCCCTCGTGCGCTCTCCTGTTCCGACCCTGCCGCTTACCGGATACCTGT
CCGCCTTTCTCCCTTCGGGAAGCGTGGCGCTTTCTCATAGCTCACGCTGTAGGTATCTCAGTTCGGTGTA
GGTCGTTCGCTCCAAGCTGGGCTGTGTGCACGAACCCCCCGTTCAGCCCGACCGCTGCGCCTTATCCGGT
AACTATCGTCTTGAGTCCAACCCGGTAAGACACGACTTATCGCCACTGGCAGCAGCCACTGGTAACAGGA
TTAGCAGAGCGAGGTATGTAGGCGGTGCTACAGAGTTCTTGAAGTGGTGGCCTAACTACGGCTACACTAG
AAGAACAGTATTTGGTATCTGCGCTCTGCTGAAGCCAGTTACCTTCGGAAAAAGAGTTGGTAGCTCTTGA
TCCGGCAAACAAACCACCGCTGGTAGCGGTGGTTTTTTTGTTTGCAAGCAGCAGATTACGCGCAGAAAAA
AAGGATCTCAAGAAGATCCTTTGATCTTTTCTACGGGGTCTGACGCTCAGTGGAACGAAAACTCACGTTA
AGGGATTTTGGTCATGAGATTATCAAAAAGGATCTTCACCTAGATCCTTTTAAATTAAAAATGAAGTTTT
AAATCAATCTAAAGTATATATGAGTAAACTTGGTCTGACAGCTCGAGGCTTGGATTCTCACCAATAAAAA
ACGCCCGGCGGCAACCGAGCGTTCTGAACAAATCCAGATGGAGTTCTGAGGTCATTACTGGATCTATCAA
CAGGAGTCCAAGCGAGCTCGATATCAAATTACGCCCCGCCCTGCCACTCGTCGCAGTACTGTTGTAATTC
ATTAAGCATTCTGCCGACATGGAAGCCATCACAAACGGCATGATGAACCTGAATCGCCAGCGGCATCAGC
ACCTTGTCGCCTTGCGTATAATATTTGCCCATGGTGAAAACGGGGGCGAAGAAGTTGTCCATATTGGCCA
CGTTTAAATCAAAACTGGTGAAACTCACCCAGGGATTGGCTGATACGAAAAACATATTCTCAATAAACCC
TTTAGGGAAATAGGCCAGGTTTTCACCGTAACACGCCACATCTTGCGAATATATGTGTAGAAACTGCCGG
AAATCGTCGTGGTATTCACTCCAGAGTGATGAAAACGTTTCAGTTTGCTCATGGAAAACGGTGTAACAAG
GGTGAACACTATCCCATATCACCAGCTCACCGTCTTTCATTGCCATACGAAATTCCGGATGAGCATTCAT
CAGGCGGGCAAGAATGTGAATAAAGGCCGGATAAAACTTGTGCTTATTTTTCTTTACGGTCTTTAAAAAG
GCCGTAATATCCAGCTGAACGGTCTGGTTATAGGTACATTGAGCAACTGACTGAAATGCCTCAAAATGTT
CTTTACGATGCCATTGGGATATATCAACGGTGGTATATCCAGTGATTTTTTTCTCCATTTTAGCTTCCTT
AGCTCCTGAAAATCTCGATAACTCAAAAAATACGCCCGGTAGTGATCTTATTTCATTATGGTGAAAGTTG
GAACCTCTTACGTGCCCGATCAACTCGAGTGCCACCTGACGTCTAAGAAACCATTATTATCATGACATTA
ACCTATAAAAATAGGCGTATCACGAGGCAGAATTTCAGATAAAAAAAATCCTTAGCTTTCGCTAAGGATG
ATTTCTGGAATTCGCGGCCGCTTCTAGAGCGATGAGTGGTCTCGGCTTAAGGATCCTTTTTTTTTAAACT
AAAATAAATCTGGTTAACCATACCTGGTTTATTTTAGTTTATACACACTTTTCATATATATATACTTAAT
AGCTACCATAGGCAGTTGGCAGGACGTCCCCGCTTGAGACCACTCATCGCGACTAGTAGCGGCCGCTGCA
GTCCGGCAAAAAAGGGCAAGGTGTCACCACCCTGCCCTTTTTCTTTAAAACCGAAAAGATTACTTCGCGT
TATGCAGGCTTCCTCGCTCACTGACTCGCTGCGCTCGGTCGTTCGGCTGCGGCGAGCGGTATCAGCTCAC
TCAAAGGCGGTAATACGGTTATCCACAGAATCAGGGGATAACGCAGGAAAGAACATGTGAGCAAAAGGCC
AGCAAAAGGCCAGGAACCGTAAAAAGGCCGCGTTGCTGGCGTTTTTCCACAGGCTCCGCCC
